Addgene plasmid #149225: pGBW-m4046707
Purpose: Yeast Expression plasmid for SARS-CoV-2 ORF8 protein
Depositing lab: Ginkgo Bioworks & Benjie Chen. Depositing organization: Ginkgo Bioworks.
Backbone
  Vector backbone: AmpR; 2u URA3
  Backbone size w/o insert (bp): 4078
  Vector type: Yeast Expression
  Selectable markers: URA3
Growth in bacteria
  Bacterial resistance: Ampicillin, 100 μg/mL
  Growth temperature: 37°C
  Growth strain: DH5alpha
  Copy number: High Copy
Gene/Insert
  Gene/Insert name: SARS-CoV-2 ORF8 protein
  Species: S. cerevisiae (budding yeast); Severe acute respiratory syndrome coronavirus 2
  Insert size (bp): 359
  Mutation: wt
  Entrez Gene: ORF8 (a.k.a. GU280_gp09)
  Promoter: pGAL1
  Cloning method: Unknown
Resource information
  A portion of this plasmid was derived from a plasmid made by: GinkgoBioworks
Depositor comments: NCBI Reference Sequence: YP_009724396.1. Created by gene synthesis with Not1 site. NGS used for QC was performed by Ginkgo and may not fully cover the entire plasmid.
How to cite: pGBW-m4046707 was a gift from Ginkgo Bioworks & Benjie Chen (Addgene plasmid # 149225 ; http://n2t.net/addgene:149225 ; RRID:Addgene_149225)
