[The description below was written by a language model from this plasmid's Addgene catalogue record, the feature table of its GenBank file and pLannotate feature annotations shown in this document.]
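Description:
pGBW-m4046707 is a 5,130 bp yeast–E. coli shuttle plasmid for galactose-inducible expression of the SARS-CoV-2 ORF8 accessory protein in Saccharomyces cerevisiae. In yeast it replicates episomally at multiple copies from the 2μ origin and is selected by uracil prototrophy through a URA3 cassette (promoter fragment plus coding sequence), a marker that can also be counterselected with 5-fluoroorotic acid. In E. coli it is propagated from a ColE1/pUC-type origin and selected with ampicillin. Here the β-lactamase gene is driven by the cat promoter. A rop coding sequence sits immediately downstream of AmpR. Rop normally lowers copy number, yet the catalogue lists the plasmid as high copy. Short phage T3 and T7 early terminators flank the bacterial origin and a bidirectional tonB terminator lies upstream of the resistance cassette, which presumably insulates these modules from read-through transcription.

The expression unit consists of the GAL1 promoter with its Gal4-binding upstream activating sequence, followed by the wild-type ORF8 open reading frame (about 360 bp, matched to the SARS-CoV-2 NS8 protein) and a fragment of the CYC1 terminator. Transcription is therefore induced by galactose. The insert was made by gene synthesis, and listing budding yeast alongside the virus as species may indicate codon adaptation, though the record does not say so. The associated reference title describes the series as tagged constructs for protein expression and/or purification, but no tag is annotated in either feature table. The depositor notes that its sequencing quality control may not cover the whole plasmid.
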