LOCUS       Exported 5130 bp ds-DNA circular SYN 12-MAY-2021
DEFINITION  Yeast Expression plasmid for SARS-CoV-2 ORF8 protein.
ACCESSION   .
VERSION     .
KEYWORDS    pGBW-m4046707
SOURCE      synthetic DNA construct
  ORGANISM  synthetic DNA construct
REFERENCE   1 (bases 1 to 5130)
  TITLE     SARS-CoV-2 protein Yeast expression constructs, tagged, for protein
            expression and/or purification
REFERENCE   2 (bases 1 to 5130)
  AUTHORS   .
  TITLE     Direct Submission
  JOURNAL   Exported May 12, 2021 from SnapGene Server 1.1.58
            http://www.snapgene.com
FEATURES             Location/Qualifiers
     source          1..5130
                     /organism="synthetic DNA construct"
                     /mol_type="other DNA"
     promoter        25..466
                     /gene="S. cerevisiae GAL1"
                     /label=GAL1 promoter
                     /note="inducible promoter, regulated by Gal4"
     protein_bind    25..142
                     /label=UAS
                     /bound_moiety="Gal4"
                     /note="upstream activating sequence mediating
                     Gal4-dependent induction"
     primer_bind     437..460
                     /label=GAL1
                     /note="S. cerevisiae GAL1 promoter, forward primer"
     primer_bind     complement(885..903)
                     /label=CYC1
                     /note="CYC1 transcription termination signal, reverse
                     primer"
     CDS             1254..2057
                     /codon_start=1
                     /gene="S. cerevisiae URA3"
                     /product="orotidine-5'-phosphate decarboxylase, required
                     for uracil biosynthesis"
                     /label=URA3
                     /note="yeast auxotrophic marker, counterselectable with
                     5-fluoroorotic acid (5-FOA)"
                     /translation="MSKATYKERAATHPSPVAAKLFNIMHEKQTNLCASLDVRTTKELL
                     ELVEALGPKICLLKTHVDILTDFSMEGTVKPLKALSAKYNFLLFEDRKFADIGNTVKLQ
                     YSAGVYRIAEWADITNAHGVVGPGIVSGLKQAAEEVTKEPRGLLMLAELSCKGSLSTGE
                     YTKGTVDIAKSDKDFVIGFIAQRDMGGRDEGYDWLIMTPGVGLDDKGDALGQQYRTVDD
                     VVSTGSDIIIVGRGLFAKGRDAKVEGERYRKAGWEAYLRRCGQQN"
     rep_origin      2140..3122
                     /label=2u ori
                     /note="yeast 2u plasmid origin of replication"
     terminator      3200..3229
                     /label=T3Te terminator
                     /note="phage T3 early transcription terminator"
     rep_origin      3251..3838
                     /direction=RIGHT
                     /label=ori
                     /note="high-copy-number ColE1/pMB1/pBR322/pUC origin of
                     replication"
     terminator      3850..3877
                     /label=T7Te terminator
                     /note="phage T7 early transcription terminator"
     CDS             complement(3901..4092)
                     /codon_start=1
                     /gene="rop"
                     /product="Rop protein, which maintains plasmids at low copy
                     number"
                     /label=rop
                     /translation="MTKQEKTALNMARFIRSQTLTLLEKLNELDADEQADICESLHDHA
                     DELYRSCLARFGDDGENL"
     CDS             complement(4093..4953)
                     /codon_start=1
                     /gene="bla"
                     /product="beta-lactamase"
                     /label=AmpR
                     /note="confers resistance to ampicillin, carbenicillin, and
                     related antibiotics"
                     /translation="MSIQHFRVALIPFFAAFCLPVFAHPET?VKVKDAEDQLGARVGYI
                     ELDLNSGKILESLRPEERFPMMSTFKVLLCGAVLSRIDAGQEQLGRRIHYSQNDLVEYS
                     PVTEKHLTDGMTVRELCSAAITMSDNTAANLLLATIGGPKELTAFLHNMGDHVTRLDRW
                     EPELNEAIPNDERDTTMPVAMATTLRKLLTGELLTLASRQQLIDWMEADKVAGSLLRSA
                     LPAGWFIADKSGAGERGSRGIIAALGPDGKPSRIVVIYTTGSQATMDERNRQIAEIGAS
                     LIKHW"
     primer_bind     4716..4735
                     /label=Amp-R
                     /note="Ampicillin resistance gene, reverse primer"
     promoter        complement(4954..5056)
                     /label=cat promoter
                     /note="promoter of the E. coli cat gene encoding
                     chloramphenicol acetyltransferase"
     terminator      5057..5088
                     /label=tonB terminator
                     /note="bidirectional E. coli tonB-P14 transcription
                     terminator"
ORIGIN
        1 gcggccgctt gctatattga agtacggatt agaagccgcc gagcgggcga cagccctccg
       61 acggaagact ctcctccgtg cgtcctcgtc ttcaccggtc gcgttcctga aacgcagatg
      121 tgcctcgcgc cgcactgctc cgaacaataa agattctaca atactagctt ttatggttat
      181 gaagaggaaa aattggcagt aacctggccc cacaaacctt caaattaacg aatcaaatta
      241 acaaccatag gatgataatg cgattagttt tttagcctta tttctggggt aattaatcag
      301 cgaagcgatg atttttgatc tattaacaga tatataaatg gaaaagctgc ataaccactt
      361 taactaatac tttcaacatt ttcagtttgt attacttctt attcaaatgt cataaaagta
      421 tcaacaaaaa attgttaata tacctctata ctttaacgtc aaggagaaaa aactataatg
      481 aaatttcttg ttttcttagg aatcatcaca actgtagctg catttcacca agaatgtagt
      541 ttacagtcat gtactcaaca tcaaccatat gtagttgatg acccgtgtcc tattcacttc
      601 tattctaaat ggtatattag agtaggagct agaaaatcag cacctttaat tgaattgtgc
      661 gtggatgagg ctggttctaa atcacccatt cagtacatcg atatcggtaa ttatacagtt
      721 tcctgtttac cttttacaat taattgccag gaacctaaat tgggtagtct tgtagtgcgt
      781 tgttcgttct atgaagactt tttagagtat catgacgttc gtgttgtttt agatttcatc
      841 taaacaggcc ccttttcctt tgtcgatatc atgtaattag ttatgtcacg cttacattca
      901 cgccctcctc ccacatccgc tctaaccgaa aaggaaggag ttagacaacc tgaagtctag
      961 gtccctattt atttttttta atagttatgt tagtattaag aacgttattt atatttcaaa
     1021 tttttctttt ttttctgtac aaagcggccg ccgaaccact agtgcactgc agtacacggt
     1081 ttccttgaaa tttttttgat tcggtaatct ccgaacagaa ggaagaacga aggaaggagc
     1141 acagacttag attggtatat atacgcatat gtagtgttga agaaacatga aattgcccag
     1201 tattcttaac ccaactgcac agaacaaaaa cgtgcaggaa acgaagataa atcatgtcga
     1261 aagctacata taaggaacgt gctgctactc atcctagtcc tgttgctgcc aagctattta
     1321 atatcatgca cgaaaagcaa acaaacttgt gtgcttcatt ggatgttcgt accaccaagg
     1381 aattactgga gttagttgaa gcattaggtc ccaaaatttg tttactaaaa acacatgtgg
     1441 atatcttgac tgatttttcc atggagggca cagttaagcc gctaaaggca ttatccgcca
     1501 agtacaattt tttactcttc gaggacagaa aatttgctga cattggtaat acagtcaaat
     1561 tgcagtactc tgcgggtgta tacagaatag cagaatgggc agacattacg aatgcacacg
     1621 gtgtggtggg cccaggtatt gttagcggtt tgaagcaggc ggcagaagaa gtaacaaagg
     1681 aacctagagg ccttttgatg ttagcagaat tgtcatgcaa gggctcccta tctactggag
     1741 aatatactaa gggtactgtt gacattgcga agagcgacaa agattttgtt atcggcttta
     1801 ttgctcaaag agacatgggt ggaagagatg aaggttacga ttggttgatt atgacacccg
     1861 gtgtgggttt agatgacaag ggagatgcat tgggtcaaca gtatagaacc gtggatgatg
     1921 tggtttctac aggatctgac attattattg ttggaagagg actatttgca aagggaaggg
     1981 atgctaaggt agagggtgaa cgttacagaa aagcaggctg ggaagcatat ttgagaagat
     2041 gcggccagca aaactaaaaa actgtattat aagtaaatgc atgtatacta aactcacaaa
     2101 ttagagcttc aatttaatta tatcagttat tacccgagta acgaagcatc tgtgcttcat
     2161 tttgtagaac aaaaatgcaa cgcgagagcg ctaatttttc aaacaaagaa tctgagctgc
     2221 atttttacag aacagaaatg caacgcgaaa gcgctatttt accaacgaag aatctgtgct
     2281 tcatttttgt aaaacaaaaa tgcaacgcga gagcgctaat ttttcaaaca aagaatctga
     2341 gctgcatttt tacagaacag aaatgcaacg cgagagcgct attttaccaa caaagaatct
     2401 atacttcttt tttgttctac aaaaatgcat cccgagagcg ctatttttct aacaaagcat
     2461 cttagattac tttttttctc ctttgtgcgc tctataatgc agtctcttga taactttttg
     2521 cactgtaggt ccgttaaggt tagaagaagg ctactttggt gtctattttc tcttccataa
     2581 aaaaagcctg actccacttc ccgcgtttac tgattactag cgaagctgcg ggtgcatttt
     2641 ttcaagataa aggcatcccc gattatattc tataccgatg tggattgcgc atactttgtg
     2701 aacagaaagt gatagcgttg atgattcttc attggtcaga aaattatgaa cggtttcttc
     2761 tattttgtct ctatatacta cgtataggaa atgtttacat tttcgtattg ttttcgattc
     2821 actctatgaa tagttcttac tacaattttt ttgtctaaag agtaatacta gagataaaca
     2881 taaaaaatgt agaggtcgag tttagatgca agttcaagga gcgaaaggtg gatgggtagg
     2941 ttatataggg atatagcaca gagatatata gcaaagagat acttttgagc aatgtttgtg
     3001 gaagcggtat tcgcaatatt ttagtagctc gttacagtcc ggtgcgtttt tggttttttg
     3061 aaagtgcgtc atcagagcgc ttttggtttt caaaagcgct ctgaagttcc tatactttct
     3121 agctagagaa taggaacttc ccgagcggcc gcgtgttaca agcttgactc cagcgtaact
     3181 ggactgcaat caactcactg gctcaccttc acgggtgggc ctttcttcgg tagaaaatca
     3241 aaggatcttc ttgagatcct ttttttctgc gcgtaatctg ctgcttgcaa acaaaaaaac
     3301 caccgctacc agcggtggtt tgtttgccgg atcaagagct accaactctt tttccgaggt
     3361 aactggcttc agcagagcgc agataccaaa tactgttctt ctagtgtagc cgtagttagg
     3421 ccaccacttc aagaactctg tagcaccgcc tacatacctc gctctgctaa tcctgttacc
     3481 agtggctgct gccagtggcg ataagtcgtg tcttaccggg ttggactcaa gacgatagtt
     3541 accggataag gcgcagcggt cgggctgaac ggggggttcg tgcacacagc ccagcttgga
     3601 gcgaacgacc tacaccgaac tgagatacct acagcgtgag ctatgagaaa gcgccacgct
     3661 tcccgaaggg agaaaggcgg acaggtatcc ggtaagcggc agggtcggaa caggagagcg
     3721 cacgagggag cttccagggg taaacgcctg gtatctttat agtcctgtcg ggtttcgcca
     3781 cctctgactt gagcatcgat ttttgtgatg ctcgtcaggg gggcggagcc tatggaaaaa
     3841 cgccagcaac gcagaaaggc ccacccgaag gtgagccagg tgattacatt tgggccctca
     3901 tcagaggttt tcaccgtcat caccgaaacg cgcgaggcag ctgcggtaaa gctcatcagc
     3961 gtggtcgtga agcgattcac agatgtctgc ctgttcatcc gcgtccagct cgttgagttt
     4021 ctccagaagc gttaatgtct ggcttctgat aaagcgggcc atgttaaggg cggttttttc
     4081 ctgtttggtc acttaccaat gcttaatcag tgaggcacct atctcagcga tctgtctatt
     4141 tcgttcatcc atagttgcct gactccccgt cgtgtagata actacgatgc gggagggctt
     4201 accatctggc cccagtgctg caatgatacc gcgagaccca cgctcaccgg ctccagattt
     4261 atcagcaata aaccagccag ccgggagggc cgagcgcaga agtgatcctg caactttatc
     4321 cgcctccatc cagtctatta attgttgccg ggaagctaga gtaagtagtt cgccagttaa
     4381 tagtttgcgc aacgttgttg ccattgctac aggcatcgtg gtgtcacgct cgtcgtttgg
     4441 tatggcttca ttcagctccg gttcccaacg atcaaggcga gttacatgat cccccatgtt
     4501 gtgcaaaaaa gcggttagct ccttcggtcc tccgatcgtt gccagaagta agttggccgc
     4561 agtgttatca ctcatggtta tggcagcact gcataattct cttactgtca tgccatccgt
     4621 gagatgcttt tctgtgactg gtgagtactc aaccaagtca ttctgagaat agtgtatgcg
     4681 gcgaccgagt tgctcttgcc cggcgtcaat acgggataat accgcgccac atagcagaac
     4741 tttaaaagtg ctcatcattg gaaaacgttc ttcggggcgt aaactctcaa ggatcttacc
     4801 gctgttgaga tccagttcga tgtaacccac tcgtgcaccc aactgatctt cagcatcttt
     4861 tactttcacc nnngtttctg ggtgagcaaa aacaggaagg caaaatgccg caaaaaaggg
     4921 aataagggcg acacggaaat gttgaatact cattttagct tccttagctc ctgaaaatct
     4981 cgataactca aaaaatacgc ccggtagtga tcttatttca ttatggtgaa agttggaacc
     5041 tcttacgtgc cgatcaagtc aaaagcctcc ggtcggaggc ttttgacttt ctgctatgga
     5101 ggtcaggtat gatttaaatg gtcagttaga
//
