Features (pLannotate 1.2.2; 13 found; start..end, strand, type, name):
     25..466     +  promoter       GAL1 promoter: S. cerevisiae GAL1; inducible promoter, regulated by Gal4
    478..840     +  CDS            NS8_SARS2: Experimental evidence at protein level: Swiss-Prot protein existence level 1. Plays a role in modulating host immune response (PubMed:31986261). Binds to IL17RA receptor, leading to IL17 pathway activation and an increased secretion of pro-inflammatory factors. Contributes to cytokine storm during COVID-19 infection. From Severe acute respiratory syndrome coronavirus 2 (2019-nCoV) (SARS-CoV-2).
    869..1041    +  terminator     CYC1 terminator (fragment): S. cerevisiae CYC1; transcription terminator for CYC1
   1077..1253    +  promoter       URA3 promoter (fragment): S. cerevisiae URA3
   1254..2057    +  CDS            URA3: orotidine-5'-phosphate decarboxylase, required for uracil biosynthesis; S. cerevisiae URA3; yeast auxotrophic marker, counterselectable with 5-fluoroorotic acid (5-FOA)
   2140..3122    -  rep_origin     2μ ori: yeast 2μ plasmid origin of replication
   3200..3229    +  terminator     T3Te terminator: phage T3 early transcription terminator
   3251..3838    +  rep_origin     ori: high-copy-number ColE1/pMB1/pBR322/pUC origin of replication
   3850..3877    -  terminator     T7Te terminator: phage T7 early transcription terminator
   3901..4092    -  CDS            rop: Rop protein, which maintains plasmids at low copy number; rop
   4093..4953    -  CDS            AmpR: β-lactamase; bla; confers resistance to ampicillin, carbenicillin, and related antibiotics
   4954..5056    -  promoter       cat promoter: promoter of the E. coli cat gene encoding chloramphenicol acetyltransferase
   5057..5088    -  terminator     tonB terminator: bidirectional E. coli tonB-P14 transcription terminator
>Addgene plasmid #149225 | pGBW-m4046707 | depositor full sequence | sequence record 291678 | Full Sequence
GCGGCCGCTTGCTATATTGAAGTACGGATTAGAAGCCGCCGAGCGGGCGACAGCCCTCCGACGGAAGACT
CTCCTCCGTGCGTCCTCGTCTTCACCGGTCGCGTTCCTGAAACGCAGATGTGCCTCGCGCCGCACTGCTC
CGAACAATAAAGATTCTACAATACTAGCTTTTATGGTTATGAAGAGGAAAAATTGGCAGTAACCTGGCCC
CACAAACCTTCAAATTAACGAATCAAATTAACAACCATAGGATGATAATGCGATTAGTTTTTTAGCCTTA
TTTCTGGGGTAATTAATCAGCGAAGCGATGATTTTTGATCTATTAACAGATATATAAATGGAAAAGCTGC
ATAACCACTTTAACTAATACTTTCAACATTTTCAGTTTGTATTACTTCTTATTCAAATGTCATAAAAGTA
TCAACAAAAAATTGTTAATATACCTCTATACTTTAACGTCAAGGAGAAAAAACTATAATGAAATTTCTTG
TTTTCTTAGGAATCATCACAACTGTAGCTGCATTTCACCAAGAATGTAGTTTACAGTCATGTACTCAACA
TCAACCATATGTAGTTGATGACCCGTGTCCTATTCACTTCTATTCTAAATGGTATATTAGAGTAGGAGCT
AGAAAATCAGCACCTTTAATTGAATTGTGCGTGGATGAGGCTGGTTCTAAATCACCCATTCAGTACATCG
ATATCGGTAATTATACAGTTTCCTGTTTACCTTTTACAATTAATTGCCAGGAACCTAAATTGGGTAGTCT
TGTAGTGCGTTGTTCGTTCTATGAAGACTTTTTAGAGTATCATGACGTTCGTGTTGTTTTAGATTTCATC
TAAACAGGCCCCTTTTCCTTTGTCGATATCATGTAATTAGTTATGTCACGCTTACATTCACGCCCTCCTC
CCACATCCGCTCTAACCGAAAAGGAAGGAGTTAGACAACCTGAAGTCTAGGTCCCTATTTATTTTTTTTA
ATAGTTATGTTAGTATTAAGAACGTTATTTATATTTCAAATTTTTCTTTTTTTTCTGTACAAAGCGGCCG
CCGAACCACTAGTGCACTGCAGTACACGGTTTCCTTGAAATTTTTTTGATTCGGTAATCTCCGAACAGAA
GGAAGAACGAAGGAAGGAGCACAGACTTAGATTGGTATATATACGCATATGTAGTGTTGAAGAAACATGA
AATTGCCCAGTATTCTTAACCCAACTGCACAGAACAAAAACGTGCAGGAAACGAAGATAAATCATGTCGA
AAGCTACATATAAGGAACGTGCTGCTACTCATCCTAGTCCTGTTGCTGCCAAGCTATTTAATATCATGCA
CGAAAAGCAAACAAACTTGTGTGCTTCATTGGATGTTCGTACCACCAAGGAATTACTGGAGTTAGTTGAA
GCATTAGGTCCCAAAATTTGTTTACTAAAAACACATGTGGATATCTTGACTGATTTTTCCATGGAGGGCA
CAGTTAAGCCGCTAAAGGCATTATCCGCCAAGTACAATTTTTTACTCTTCGAGGACAGAAAATTTGCTGA
CATTGGTAATACAGTCAAATTGCAGTACTCTGCGGGTGTATACAGAATAGCAGAATGGGCAGACATTACG
AATGCACACGGTGTGGTGGGCCCAGGTATTGTTAGCGGTTTGAAGCAGGCGGCAGAAGAAGTAACAAAGG
AACCTAGAGGCCTTTTGATGTTAGCAGAATTGTCATGCAAGGGCTCCCTATCTACTGGAGAATATACTAA
GGGTACTGTTGACATTGCGAAGAGCGACAAAGATTTTGTTATCGGCTTTATTGCTCAAAGAGACATGGGT
GGAAGAGATGAAGGTTACGATTGGTTGATTATGACACCCGGTGTGGGTTTAGATGACAAGGGAGATGCAT
TGGGTCAACAGTATAGAACCGTGGATGATGTGGTTTCTACAGGATCTGACATTATTATTGTTGGAAGAGG
ACTATTTGCAAAGGGAAGGGATGCTAAGGTAGAGGGTGAACGTTACAGAAAAGCAGGCTGGGAAGCATAT
TTGAGAAGATGCGGCCAGCAAAACTAAAAAACTGTATTATAAGTAAATGCATGTATACTAAACTCACAAA
TTAGAGCTTCAATTTAATTATATCAGTTATTACCCGAGTAACGAAGCATCTGTGCTTCATTTTGTAGAAC
AAAAATGCAACGCGAGAGCGCTAATTTTTCAAACAAAGAATCTGAGCTGCATTTTTACAGAACAGAAATG
CAACGCGAAAGCGCTATTTTACCAACGAAGAATCTGTGCTTCATTTTTGTAAAACAAAAATGCAACGCGA
GAGCGCTAATTTTTCAAACAAAGAATCTGAGCTGCATTTTTACAGAACAGAAATGCAACGCGAGAGCGCT
ATTTTACCAACAAAGAATCTATACTTCTTTTTTGTTCTACAAAAATGCATCCCGAGAGCGCTATTTTTCT
AACAAAGCATCTTAGATTACTTTTTTTCTCCTTTGTGCGCTCTATAATGCAGTCTCTTGATAACTTTTTG
CACTGTAGGTCCGTTAAGGTTAGAAGAAGGCTACTTTGGTGTCTATTTTCTCTTCCATAAAAAAAGCCTG
ACTCCACTTCCCGCGTTTACTGATTACTAGCGAAGCTGCGGGTGCATTTTTTCAAGATAAAGGCATCCCC
GATTATATTCTATACCGATGTGGATTGCGCATACTTTGTGAACAGAAAGTGATAGCGTTGATGATTCTTC
ATTGGTCAGAAAATTATGAACGGTTTCTTCTATTTTGTCTCTATATACTACGTATAGGAAATGTTTACAT
TTTCGTATTGTTTTCGATTCACTCTATGAATAGTTCTTACTACAATTTTTTTGTCTAAAGAGTAATACTA
GAGATAAACATAAAAAATGTAGAGGTCGAGTTTAGATGCAAGTTCAAGGAGCGAAAGGTGGATGGGTAGG
TTATATAGGGATATAGCACAGAGATATATAGCAAAGAGATACTTTTGAGCAATGTTTGTGGAAGCGGTAT
TCGCAATATTTTAGTAGCTCGTTACAGTCCGGTGCGTTTTTGGTTTTTTGAAAGTGCGTCATCAGAGCGC
TTTTGGTTTTCAAAAGCGCTCTGAAGTTCCTATACTTTCTAGCTAGAGAATAGGAACTTCCCGAGCGGCC
GCGTGTTACAAGCTTGACTCCAGCGTAACTGGACTGCAATCAACTCACTGGCTCACCTTCACGGGTGGGC
CTTTCTTCGGTAGAAAATCAAAGGATCTTCTTGAGATCCTTTTTTTCTGCGCGTAATCTGCTGCTTGCAA
ACAAAAAAACCACCGCTACCAGCGGTGGTTTGTTTGCCGGATCAAGAGCTACCAACTCTTTTTCCGAGGT
AACTGGCTTCAGCAGAGCGCAGATACCAAATACTGTTCTTCTAGTGTAGCCGTAGTTAGGCCACCACTTC
AAGAACTCTGTAGCACCGCCTACATACCTCGCTCTGCTAATCCTGTTACCAGTGGCTGCTGCCAGTGGCG
ATAAGTCGTGTCTTACCGGGTTGGACTCAAGACGATAGTTACCGGATAAGGCGCAGCGGTCGGGCTGAAC
GGGGGGTTCGTGCACACAGCCCAGCTTGGAGCGAACGACCTACACCGAACTGAGATACCTACAGCGTGAG
CTATGAGAAAGCGCCACGCTTCCCGAAGGGAGAAAGGCGGACAGGTATCCGGTAAGCGGCAGGGTCGGAA
CAGGAGAGCGCACGAGGGAGCTTCCAGGGGTAAACGCCTGGTATCTTTATAGTCCTGTCGGGTTTCGCCA
CCTCTGACTTGAGCATCGATTTTTGTGATGCTCGTCAGGGGGGCGGAGCCTATGGAAAAACGCCAGCAAC
GCAGAAAGGCCCACCCGAAGGTGAGCCAGGTGATTACATTTGGGCCCTCATCAGAGGTTTTCACCGTCAT
CACCGAAACGCGCGAGGCAGCTGCGGTAAAGCTCATCAGCGTGGTCGTGAAGCGATTCACAGATGTCTGC
CTGTTCATCCGCGTCCAGCTCGTTGAGTTTCTCCAGAAGCGTTAATGTCTGGCTTCTGATAAAGCGGGCC
ATGTTAAGGGCGGTTTTTTCCTGTTTGGTCACTTACCAATGCTTAATCAGTGAGGCACCTATCTCAGCGA
TCTGTCTATTTCGTTCATCCATAGTTGCCTGACTCCCCGTCGTGTAGATAACTACGATGCGGGAGGGCTT
ACCATCTGGCCCCAGTGCTGCAATGATACCGCGAGACCCACGCTCACCGGCTCCAGATTTATCAGCAATA
AACCAGCCAGCCGGGAGGGCCGAGCGCAGAAGTGATCCTGCAACTTTATCCGCCTCCATCCAGTCTATTA
ATTGTTGCCGGGAAGCTAGAGTAAGTAGTTCGCCAGTTAATAGTTTGCGCAACGTTGTTGCCATTGCTAC
AGGCATCGTGGTGTCACGCTCGTCGTTTGGTATGGCTTCATTCAGCTCCGGTTCCCAACGATCAAGGCGA
GTTACATGATCCCCCATGTTGTGCAAAAAAGCGGTTAGCTCCTTCGGTCCTCCGATCGTTGCCAGAAGTA
AGTTGGCCGCAGTGTTATCACTCATGGTTATGGCAGCACTGCATAATTCTCTTACTGTCATGCCATCCGT
GAGATGCTTTTCTGTGACTGGTGAGTACTCAACCAAGTCATTCTGAGAATAGTGTATGCGGCGACCGAGT
TGCTCTTGCCCGGCGTCAATACGGGATAATACCGCGCCACATAGCAGAACTTTAAAAGTGCTCATCATTG
GAAAACGTTCTTCGGGGCGTAAACTCTCAAGGATCTTACCGCTGTTGAGATCCAGTTCGATGTAACCCAC
TCGTGCACCCAACTGATCTTCAGCATCTTTTACTTTCACCAGCGTTTCTGGGTGAGCAAAAACAGGAAGG
CAAAATGCCGCAAAAAAGGGAATAAGGGCGACACGGAAATGTTGAATACTCATTTTAGCTTCCTTAGCTC
CTGAAAATCTCGATAACTCAAAAAATACGCCCGGTAGTGATCTTATTTCATTATGGTGAAAGTTGGAACC
TCTTACGTGCCGATCAAGTCAAAAGCCTCCGGTCGGAGGCTTTTGACTTTCTGCTATGGAGGTCAGGTAT
GATTTAAATGGTCAGTTAGA
